Addgene plasmid #47324: AU1-TTC30A2-pcDNA3
Purpose: Expresses AU1 epitope-tagged TTC30A2 in mammalian cells
Depositing lab: Richard Maurer. Depositing organization: Oregon Health & Science University. Publication: Interaction of mouse TTC30/DYF-1 with multiple intraflagellar transport complex B proteins and KIF17. Howard PW, Jue SF, Maurer RA. Exp Cell Res. 2013 Jun 25. pii: S0014-4827(13)00271-1. doi: 10.1016/j.yexcr.2013.06.010. PubMed 23810713.
Backbone
  Vector backbone: pcDNA3
  Backbone manufacturer: Invitrogen
  Backbone size w/o insert (bp): 5546
  Total vector size (bp): 7504
  Vector type: Mammalian Expression
  Selectable markers: Neomycin (select with G418)
Growth in bacteria
  Bacterial resistance: Ampicillin, 100 μg/mL
  Growth temperature: 37°C
  Growth strain: DH5alpha
  Copy number: High Copy
Gene/Insert
  Gene/Insert name: TTC30A2
  Species: M. musculus (mouse)
  Entrez Gene: Ttc30a2 (a.k.a. RP23-179N22.2, OTTMUSG00000015167)
  Promoter: CMV
  Tag / fusion protein: AU1 epitope (N terminal on insert)
  Cloning method: Restriction Enzyme; 5′ cloning site KpnI (not destroyed); 3′ cloning site BamHI (not destroyed)
  Sequencing primers: 5′ CTAGAGAACCCACTGCTTACTG; 3′ TAGAAGGCACAGTCGAGGCTGATC
Terms and licenses: Academic/Nonprofit Terms; Industry Terms: Not Available to Industry
How to cite: AU1-TTC30A2-pcDNA3 was a gift from Richard Maurer (Addgene plasmid # 47324 ; http://n2t.net/addgene:47324 ; RRID:Addgene_47324)
