[The description below was written by a language model from this plasmid's Addgene catalogue record and pLannotate feature annotations shown in this document.]
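Description:
AU1-TTC30A2-pcDNA3 is a 7.5 kb mammalian expression plasmid built on the pcDNA3 backbone and carrying the mouse Ttc30a2 coding sequence with an N-terminal AU1 epitope tag. It is maintained in E. coli through a high-copy ColE1/pUC-type origin and an ampicillin resistance gene (β-lactamase) driven by its own promoter. An f1 origin is also present, which in principle allows production of single-stranded DNA. For selection in mammalian cells, the backbone carries a neomycin phosphotransferase cassette under the SV40 enhancer/early promoter with an SV40 polyadenylation signal, conferring G418 resistance for stable line generation. The short hits in the feature table, such as partial ble, lacI, HIV LTR and bom fragments and the lac promoter/operator region, appear to be backbone remnants or annotation matches rather than functional parts of the design.

The insert was cloned between KpnI and BamHI sites, both retained, downstream of the human CMV immediate early enhancer and promoter and upstream of the bovine growth hormone polyadenylation signal, giving strong constitutive expression in transfected cells. T7 and SP6 phage promoters flank the cloning region and can serve for in vitro transcription or as sequencing priming sites. The AU1 tag is not annotated separately in the feature table but is recorded as an N-terminal fusion. TTC30A2 is annotated as required for polyglutamylation of axonemal tubulin and as acting in anterograde intraflagellar transport in cilia. The epitope tag allows detection or immunoprecipitation of the expressed protein, in keeping with the associated study of TTC30 interactions with intraflagellar transport complex B proteins and KIF17.
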