Features (pLannotate 1.2.2; 22 found; start..end, strand, type, name):
     36..80      -  misc_feature   bom (fragment): basis of mobility region from pBR322
    235..614     +  enhancer       CMV enhancer: human cytomegalovirus immediate early enhancer
    615..818     +  promoter       CMV promoter: human cytomegalovirus (CMV) immediate early promoter
    814..847     +  LTR            5' LTR (truncated) (fragment): truncated 5' long terminal repeat (LTR) from HIV-1
    863..881     +  promoter       T7 promoter: promoter for bacteriophage T7 RNA polymerase
    895..937     -  misc_feature   MCS (fragment): pBluescript multiple cloning site
    970..2961    +  CDS            Ttc30a2: T30A2_MOUSE - Experimental evidence at protein level: Swiss-Prot protein existence level 1. Required for polyglutamylation of axonemal tubulin. Plays a role in anterograde intraflagellar transport (IFT), the process by which cilia precursors are transported from the base of the cilium to the site of their incorporation at the tip. From Mus musculus (Mouse).
   3056..3074    -  promoter       SP6 promoter: promoter for bacteriophage SP6 RNA polymerase
   3100..3324    +  polyA_signal   bGH poly(A) signal: bovine growth hormone polyadenylation signal
   3328..3349    +  promoter       SV40 promoter (fragment): SV40 enhancer and early promoter
   3370..3798    +  rep_origin     f1 ori (sequence partly withheld): f1 bacteriophage origin of replication; arrow indicates direction of (+) strand synthesis
   3812..4142    +  promoter       SV40 promoter: SV40 enhancer and early promoter
   4209..5000    +  CDS            neo: KKA2_KLEPN - Also known as kan, nptII. Experimental evidence at protein level: Swiss-Prot protein existence level 1. Resistance to kanamycin, neomycin, paromomycin, ribostamycin, butirosin and gentamicin B. From Klebsiella pneumoniae.
   5024..5182    +  CDS            ble (fragment): BLE_KLEPN - Experimental evidence at protein level: Swiss-Prot protein existence level 1. Binding protein with a strong affinity to the bleomycin family of antibiotics. Binds to CL990; an antimitotic-antibiotic compound. From Klebsiella pneumoniae.
   5177..5298    +  polyA_signal   SV40 poly(A) signal: SV40 polyadenylation signal
   5371..5387    -  protein_bind   lac operator: The lac repressor binds to the lac operator to inhibit transcription in E. coli. This inhibition can be relieved by adding lactose or isopropyl-β-D-thiogalactopyranoside (IPTG). lac repressor encoded by lacI
   5395..5425    -  promoter       lac promoter: promoter for the E. coli lac operon
   5440..5461    -  protein_bind   CAP binding site: CAP binding activates transcription in the presence of cAMP. E. coli catabolite activator protein
   5474..5566    -  CDS            lacI (fragment): lac repressor; lacI; The lac repressor binds to the lac operator to inhibit transcription in E. coli. This inhibition can be relieved by adding lactose or isopropyl-β-D-thiogalactopyranoside (IPTG).
   5749..6337    -  rep_origin     ori: high-copy-number ColE1/pMB1/pBR322/pUC origin of replication
   6508..7368    -  CDS            AmpR: β-lactamase; bla; confers resistance to ampicillin, carbenicillin, and related antibiotics
   7369..7473    -  promoter       AmpR promoter: bla
>Addgene plasmid #47324 | AU1-TTC30A2-pcDNA3 | depositor full sequence | sequence record 67409 | AU1-TTC30A2-pcDNA3 sequence 7504 bps
GACGGATCGGGAGATCTCCCGATCCCCTATGGTCGACTCTCAGTACAATCTGCTCTGATGCCGCATAGTT
AAGCCAGTATCTGCTCCCTGCTTGTGTGTTGGAGGTCGCTGAGTAGTGCGCGAGCAAAATTTAAGCTACA
ACAAGGCAAGGCTTGACCGACAATTGCATGAAGAATCTGCTTAGGGTTAGGCGTTTTGCGCTGCTTCGCG
ATGTACGGGCCAGATATACGCGTTGACATTGATTATTGACTAGTTATTAATAGTAATCAATTACGGGGTC
ATTAGTTCATAGCCCATATATGGAGTTCCGCGTTACATAACTTACGGTAAATGGCCCGCCTGGCTGACCG
CCCAACGACCCCCGCCCATTGACGTCAATAATGACGTATGTTCCCATAGTAACGCCAATAGGGACTTTCC
ATTGACGTCAATGGGTGGACTATTTACGGTAAACTGCCCACTTGGCAGTACATCAAGTGTATCATATGCC
AAGTACGCCCCCTATTGACGTCAATGACGGTAAATGGCCCGCCTGGCATTATGCCCAGTACATGACCTTA
TGGGACTTTCCTACTTGGCAGTACATCTACGTATTAGTCATCGCTATTACCATGGTGATGCGGTTTTGGC
AGTACATCAATGGGCGTGGATAGCGGTTTGACTCACGGGGATTTCCAAGTCTCCACCCCATTGACGTCAA
TGGGAGTTTGTTTTGGCACCAAAATCAACGGGACTTTCCAAAATGTCGTAACAACTCCGCCCCATTGACG
CAAATGGGCGGTAGGCGTGTACGGTGGGAGGTCTATATAAGCAGAGCTCTCTGGCTAACTAGAGAACCCA
CTGCTTACTGGCTTATCGAAATTAATACGACTCACTATAGGGAGACCCAAGCTTGGTACCGGGCCCCCCC
TCGAGGTCGACGGTATCGATAAGCTTGCCAACATGGCAGACACATACCGCTACATCTCCATGGCAGGGCT
GAGCAACTCCCAGATCCCCGACGGTGAGTTCACAGCAGTGGTGTACAGGCTCATCCGCGACTCCCGCTAC
TCAGAGGCGGTGCAACTGCTGAGCGCAGAGCTGCAGAGGAGCTCCCGCAGCCGCGCAGGGCTGTCGCTAT
TGGCCTACTGCTACTACCGCCTGCAGGAGTTCGAGCTCGCTGCAGAGTGCTATGAGCAGCTGAGCCAGAT
GCACCCGGAACTCGAGCAGTACCGCCTGTACCAGGCCCAGGCGCTGTACAAGGCCTGCCTGTATCCAGAG
GCCACCAGGGTCGCCTTCCTCCTGGACAACCCCACCTTCTATAGCCGAGTCCTTCGTTTACAAGCTGCTA
TCAAGTACAGTGAAGGTGACCTCCCAGGAGCCAGGAGCCTGGTGGAGCAGCTGCTGAGTGGGGAAGCTGG
AGAAGACAGTGGAGGGGAGAATGACCCAGATGGTTTGGTCAACATGGGTTGTCTGCTCTACAAGGAGGGA
CACTATGAAGCTGCCTGCTCCAAATTCTTTGCGGCTTTGCAGGCTTCTGGCTACCAGCCCGATGTATCTT
ACAACCTAGCTTTAGCTTGTTACAGCAACAGGCACTATGCCCCAGCACTGAAGCATATTGCCAATATCAT
TGAGCGTGGCATCCGTCAACACCCAGAACTCGGTGTGGGCATGACCACGGAGGGCATTGATGTTCGCAGT
GTTGGCAACACTGTAGTCCTTCACCAGACTGCTCTGGTCGAAGCCTTCAACCTCAAGGCAGCCATAGAGT
ACCAGCTGAGAAACTACGAGGCAGCCCAGGAAGCCCTCACTGACATGCCACCCAGAGCAGAGGAAGAGCT
GGACCCCGTGACCCTCCACAACCAGGCTCTGATGAACATGGATGCCAAGCCCACAGAGGGCTTTGAAAAG
CTCCAGTTTCTGCTCCAGCAGAACCCCTTTCCCCCAGAGACCTTTGGCAACCTGCTGCTGCTCTACTGTA
AATATGAGTATTTTGACCTGGCAGCTGATGTCCTGGCAGAAAATGCCCACTTGACTTACAAGTTCCTCAC
ACCCTATCTCTATGACTTCTTGGATGCCATGATCACTTGCCAGACAGCTCCTGAAGAGGCTTTCATTAAA
CTTGATGGGTTGGCTGGCATGCTGACTGAGCAGCTCAGGAGACTCACTAAGCAAGTTCAAGAAGCAAGGC
ATAACAGAGATGATGAAGTTGTCATAAAGGCTGTGAATGAATATGATGAAACTCTTGAGAAATATATTCC
TGTACTGATGGCCCAGGCAAAAATCTACTGGAATCTTGAGAATTACCCAATGGTAGAGAAGATCTTCCGC
AAATCTGTGGAATTCTGTAATGACCATGATGTGTGGAAGCTGAATGTGGCCCATGTCCTCTTCATGCAGG
AGAACAAGTACAAAGAGGCCATTGGTTTCTATGAGCCCATTGTCAAGAAGAATTATGATAACATCCTGAG
TGTCAGTGCTATTGTGTTAGCCAACCTCTGTGTTTCCTATATCATGACAAGTCAAAACGAGGAAGCTGAG
GAGCTCATGAGGAAGATTGAGAAGGAGGAGGAACAACTCTCTTATGGTGACCCAGACAAGAAAATCTACC
ACCTTTGCATTGTGAATTTGGTGATAGGAACCCTGTATTGTGCCAAAGGAAACTATGACTTTGGCATCTC
TCGAGTTATCAAAAGCCTGGAGCCTTACCATAAAAAGCTAGGCACCGATACGTGGTATTATGCCAAGAGA
TGCTTCCTGTCCTTACTAGAGAACATGTCAAAGCACACAATTATGCTAAGGGACAGTGTCATTCAAGAAT
GTGTCCAGTTTCTAGAGCACTGTGAAATTTTTGGCAGAAACATCCCTGCTGTCATAGAACAGCCCTTGGA
GGAAGAAAGAATGCACATTGGAAAAAATACAGTCACATATGAGTCCAGACAGTTGAAAGCTTTGATTTAT
GAGATCATAGGGTGGAATATGTAGGGATCCACTAGTAACGGCCGCCAGTGTGCTGGAATTCTGCAGATAT
CCATCACACTGGCGGCCGCTCGAGCATGCATCTAGAGGGCCCTATTCTATAGTGTCACCTAAATGCTAGA
GCTCGCTGATCAGCCTCGACTGTGCCTTCTAGTTGCCAGCCATCTGTTGTTTGCCCCTCCCCCGTGCCTT
CCTTGACCCTGGAAGGTGCCACTCCCACTGTCCTTTCCTAATAAAATGAGGAAATTGCATCGCATTGTCT
GAGTAGGTGTCATTCTATTCTGGGGGGTGGGGTGGGGCAGGACAGCAAGGGGGAGGATTGGGAAGACAAT
AGCAGGCATGCTGGGGATGCGGTGGGCTCTATGGCTTCTGAGGCGGAAAGAACCAGCTGGGGCTCTAGGG
GGTATCCCC
[124 nt withheld, positions 3370-3493]
C
[32 nt withheld, positions 3495-3526]
CA
[57 nt withheld, positions 3529-3585]
A
[49 nt withheld, positions 3587-3635]
CCTTTGACGTTGGAGTCCACGTTCTTT
[37 nt withheld, positions 3663-3699]
ACCCTATCTCGGTCTATTCTTTTGATTTATAAGGGATTTTGGGGATTTCGGCCTATTGGTTAAAAAATGA
GCTGATTTAACAAAAATTTAACGCGAATTAATTCTGTGGAATGTGTGTCAGTTAGGGTGTGGAAAGTCCC
CAGGCTCCCCAGGCAGGCAGAAGTATGCAAAGCATGCATCTCAATTAGTCAGCAACCAGGTGTGGAAAGT
CCCCAGGCTCCCCAGCAGGCAGAAGTATGCAAAGCATGCATCTCAATTAGTCAGCAACCATAGTCCCGCC
CCTAACTCCGCCCATCCCGCCCCTAACTCCGCCCAGTTCCGCCCATTCTCCGCCCCATGGCTGACTAATT
TTTTTTATTTATGCAGAGGCCGAGGCCGCCTCTGCCTCTGAGCTATTCCAGAAGTAGTGAGGAGGCTTTT
TTGGAGGCCTAGGCTTTTGCAAAAAGCTCCCGGGAGCTTGTATATCCATTTTCGGATCTGATCAAGAGAC
AGGATGAGGATCGTTTCGCATGATTGAACAAGATGGATTGCACGCAGGTTCTCCGGCCGCTTGGGTGGAG
AGGCTATTCGGCTATGACTGGGCACAACAGACAATCGGCTGCTCTGATGCCGCCGTGTTCCGGCTGTCAG
CGCAGGGGCGCCCGGTTCTTTTTGTCAAGACCGACCTGTCCGGTGCCCTGAATGAACTGCAGGACGAGGC
AGCGCGGCTATCGTGGCTGGCCACGACGGGCGTTCCTTGCGCAGCTGTGCTCGACGTTGTCACTGAAGCG
GGAAGGGACTGGCTGCTATTGGGCGAAGTGCCGGGGCAGGATCTCCTGTCATCTCACCTTGCTCCTGCCG
AGAAAGTATCCATCATGGCTGATGCAATGCGGCGGCTGCATACGCTTGATCCGGCTACCTGCCCATTCGA
CCACCAAGCGAAACATCGCATCGAGCGAGCACGTACTCGGATGGAAGCCGGTCTTGTCGATCAGGATGAT
CTGGACGAAGAGCATCAGGGGCTCGCGCCAGCCGAACTGTTCGCCAGGCTCAAGGCGCGCATGCCCGACG
GCGAGGATCTCGTCGTGACCCATGGCGATGCCTGCTTGCCGAATATCATGGTGGAAAATGGCCGCTTTTC
TGGATTCATCGACTGTGGCCGGCTGGGTGTGGCGGACCGCTATCAGGACATAGCGTTGGCTACCCGTGAT
ATTGCTGAAGAGCTTGGCGGCGAATGGGCTGACCGCTTCCTCGTGCTTTACGGTATCGCCGCTCCCGATT
CGCAGCGCATCGCCTTCTATCGCCTTCTTGACGAGTTCTTCTGAGCGGGACTCTGGGGTTCGAAATGACC
GACCAAGCGACGCCCAACCTGCCATCACGAGATTTCGATTCCACCGCCGCCTTCTATGAAAGGTTGGGCT
TCGGAATCGTTTTCCGGGACGCCGGCTGGATGATCCTCCAGCGCGGGGATCTCATGCTGGAGTTCTTCGC
CCACCCCAACTTGTTTATTGCAGCTTATAATGGTTACAAATAAAGCAATAGCATCACAAATTTCACAAAT
AAAGCATTTTTTTCACTGCATTCTAGTTGTGGTTTGTCCAAACTCATCAATGTATCTTATCATGTCTGTA
TACCGTCGACCTCTAGCTAGAGCTTGGCGTAATCATGGTCATAGCTGTTTCCTGTGTGAAATTGTTATCC
GCTCACAATTCCACACAACATACGAGCCGGAAGCATAAAGTGTAAAGCCTGGGGTGCCTAATGAGTGAGC
TAACTCACATTAATTGCGTTGCGCTCACTGCCCGCTTTCCAGTCGGGAAACCTGTCGTGCCAGCTGCATT
AATGAATCGGCCAACGCGCGGGGAGAGGCGGTTTGCGTATTGGGCGCTCTTCCGCTTCCTCGCTCACTGA
CTCGCTGCGCTCGGTCGTTCGGCTGCGGCGAGCGGTATCAGCTCACTCAAAGGCGGTAATACGGTTATCC
ACAGAATCAGGGGATAACGCAGGAAAGAACATGTGAGCAAAAGGCCAGCAAAAGGCCAGGAACCGTAAAA
AGGCCGCGTTGCTGGCGTTTTTCCATAGGCTCCGCCCCCCTGACGAGCATCACAAAAATCGACGCTCAAG
TCAGAGGTGGCGAAACCCGACAGGACTATAAAGATACCAGGCGTTTCCCCCTGGAAGCTCCCTCGTGCGC
TCTCCTGTTCCGACCCTGCCGCTTACCGGATACCTGTCCGCCTTTCTCCCTTCGGGAAGCGTGGCGCTTT
CTCAATGCTCACGCTGTAGGTATCTCAGTTCGGTGTAGGTCGTTCGCTCCAAGCTGGGCTGTGTGCACGA
ACCCCCCGTTCAGCCCGACCGCTGCGCCTTATCCGGTAACTATCGTCTTGAGTCCAACCCGGTAAGACAC
GACTTATCGCCACTGGCAGCAGCCACTGGTAACAGGATTAGCAGAGCGAGGTATGTAGGCGGTGCTACAG
AGTTCTTGAAGTGGTGGCCTAACTACGGCTACACTAGAAGGACAGTATTTGGTATCTGCGCTCTGCTGAA
GCCAGTTACCTTCGGAAAAAGAGTTGGTAGCTCTTGATCCGGCAAACAAACCACCGCTGGTAGCGGTGGT
TTTTTTGTTTGCAAGCAGCAGATTACGCGCAGAAAAAAAGGATCTCAAGAAGATCCTTTGATCTTTTCTA
CGGGGTCTGACGCTCAGTGGAACGAAAACTCACGTTAAGGGATTTTGGTCATGAGATTATCAAAAAGGAT
CTTCACCTAGATCCTTTTAAATTAAAAATGAAGTTTTAAATCAATCTAAAGTATATATGAGTAAACTTGG
TCTGACAGTTACCAATGCTTAATCAGTGAGGCACCTATCTCAGCGATCTGTCTATTTCGTTCATCCATAG
TTGCCTGACTCCCCGTCGTGTAGATAACTACGATACGGGAGGGCTTACCATCTGGCCCCAGTGCTGCAAT
GATACCGCGAGACCCACGCTCACCGGCTCCAGATTTATCAGCAATAAACCAGCCAGCCGGAAGGGCCGAG
CGCAGAAGTGGTCCTGCAACTTTATCCGCCTCCATCCAGTCTATTAATTGTTGCCGGGAAGCTAGAGTAA
GTAGTTCGCCAGTTAATAGTTTGCGCAACGTTGTTGCCATTGCTACAGGCATCGTGGTGTCACGCTCGTC
GTTTGGTATGGCTTCATTCAGCTCCGGTTCCCAACGATCAAGGCGAGTTACATGATCCCCCATGTTGTGC
AAAAAAGCGGTTAGCTCCTTCGGTCCTCCGATCGTTGTCAGAAGTAAGTTGGCCGCAGTGTTATCACTCA
TGGTTATGGCAGCACTGCATAATTCTCTTACTGTCATGCCATCCGTAAGATGCTTTTCTGTGACTGGTGA
GTACTCAACCAAGTCATTCTGAGAATAGTGTATGCGGCGACCGAGTTGCTCTTGCCCGGCGTCAATACGG
GATAATACCGCGCCACATAGCAGAACTTTAAAAGTGCTCATCATTGGAAAACGTTCTTCGGGGCGAAAAC
TCTCAAGGATCTTACCGCTGTTGAGATCCAGTTCGATGTAACCCACTCGTGCACCCAACTGATCTTCAGC
ATCTTTTACTTTCACCAGCGTTTCTGGGTGAGCAAAAACAGGAAGGCAAAATGCCGCAAAAAAGGGAATA
AGGGCGACACGGAAATGTTGAATACTCATACTCTTCCTTTTTCAATATTATTGAAGCATTTATCAGGGTT
ATTGTCTCATGAGCGGATACATATTTGAATGTATTTAGAAAAATAAACAAATAGGGGTTCCGCGCACATT
TCCCCGAAAAGTGCCACCTGACGTC
