>Addgene plasmid #47324 | AU1-TTC30A2-pcDNA3 | addgene partial sequence | sequence record 70013 | CMV-F 5'-CGCAAATGGGCGGTAGGCGTG-3'
CTATATAAGCAGAGCTCTCTGGCTAACTAGAGAACCCACTGCTTACTGGCTTATCGAAATTAATACGACT
CACTATAGGGAGACCCAAGCTTGGTACCGGGCCCCCCCTCGAGGTCGACGGTATCGATAAGCTTGCCAAC
ATGGCAGACACATACCGCTACATCTCCATGGCAGGGCTGAGCAACTCCCAGATCCCCGACGGTGAGTTCA
CAGCAGTGGTGTACAGGCTCATCCGCGACTCCCGCTACTCAGAGGCGGTGCAACTGCTGAGCGCAGAGCT
GCAGAGGAGCTCCCGCAGCCGCGCAGGGCTGTCGCTATTGGCCTACTGCTACTACCGCCTGCAGGAGTTC
GAGCTCGCTGCAGAGTGCTATGAGCAGCTGAGCCAGATGCACCCGGAACTCGAGCAGTACCGCCTGTACC
AGGCCCAGGCGCTGTACAAGGCCTGCCTGTATCCAGAGGCCACCAGGGTCGCCTTCCTCCTGGACAACCC
CACCTTCTATAGCCGAGTCCTTCGTTTACAAGCTGCTATCAAGTACAGTGAAGGTGACCTCCCAGGAGCC
AGGAGCCTGGTGGAGCAGCTGCTGAGTGGGGAAGCTGGAGAAGACAGTGGAGGGGAGAATGACCCAGATG
GTTTGGTCAACATGGGTTGTCTGCTCTACAAGGAGGGACACTATGAAGCTGCCTGCTCCAAATTCTTTGC
GGCTTTGCAGGCTTCTGGCTACCAGCCCGATGTATCTTACAACCTAGCTTTAGCTTGTTACAGCAACAGG
CACTATGCCCCAGCACTGAAGCATATTGCCAATATCATTGAGCGTGGCATCCGTCAACACCCAGAACTCG
GTGTGGGCATGACCACGGAGGGCATTGATGTTCGCAGTGTTGGCAACACTGTAGTCCTTCACCAGACTGC
TCTGGTCGAAGCCTTCAACCTCAAGGCAGCCATAGAGTACCAGCTGAGAAACTACGAGGCAGCCCAGGAA
GCCCTCACTGACATGCCACCCAGAGCAGAGGAAGAGCTGGACCCCGTGACCCTCCACAACCAGGCTCTGA
TGAACATGGATGCCAAGCCCACAGAGGGCTTTGAAAAGCTCCAGTTTCTGCTCCAGC
